Addgene plasmid #191258: pBAD-pHScarlet
Purpose: Bacterial expression plasmids for pH sensitive fluorescent protein pHScarlet
Depositing lab: Robert Campbell. Depositing organization: University of Alberta.
Backbone
  Vector backbone: pBAD
  Vector type: Bacterial Expression
Growth in bacteria
  Bacterial resistance: Ampicillin, 100 μg/mL
  Growth temperature: 37°C
  Growth strain: DH5alpha
  Copy number: High Copy
Gene/Insert
  Gene/Insert name: pHScarlet (alt name: pH sensitive mScarlet)
  Species: Synthetic
  Insert size (bp): 700
  Tag / fusion protein: His tag (N terminal on backbone)
Terms and licenses: Academic/Nonprofit Terms; Industry Terms: Not Available to Industry
How to cite: pBAD-pHScarlet was a gift from Robert Campbell (Addgene plasmid # 191258 ; http://n2t.net/addgene:191258 ; RRID:Addgene_191258)
