[The description below was written by a language model from this plasmid's Addgene catalogue record and pLannotate feature annotations shown in this document.]
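Description:
pBAD-pHScarlet is a 4.8 kb bacterial expression plasmid built on the pBAD backbone for producing pHScarlet, a synthetic pH-sensitive variant of the monomeric red fluorescent protein mScarlet, in E. coli. It replicates from a high-copy ColE1/pMB1-type origin and is selected with ampicillin through the bla (β-lactamase) gene under its own promoter. A pBR322-derived bom region and only a short remnant of the rop gene lie next to the origin; the lack of an intact rop is consistent with the high copy number listed in the record.

Expression is driven by the araBAD promoter, with the regulator gene araC encoded on the opposite strand. AraC represses the promoter in the absence of L-arabinose and activates it when the sugar is present, giving tight, titratable induction. Downstream of the promoter, the backbone supplies an N-terminal leader made up of a His tag (annotated by the software as a fragment of a composite 6xHis-containing tag), the T7 gene 10 leader peptide that promotes efficient translation, and the Xpress epitope with its enterokinase cleavage site. This leader is followed by the roughly 700 bp fluorescent protein coding sequence. The automated annotation labels that sequence as mScarlet-I, reflecting its close similarity to the mScarlet family rather than the specific pH-sensing variant named in the catalogue entry. Transcription ends at the rrnB T1 and T2 terminators, which sit in a stretch of the rrnB operon that also includes 5S rRNA sequence.

The construct is intended for arabinose-inducible production of His-tagged pHScarlet in bacteria. That arrangement suits affinity purification and in vitro characterisation of the protein's pH-dependent fluorescence, although the record does not detail specific downstream applications.
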