Features (pLannotate 1.2.2; 14 found; start..end, strand, type, name):
     52..336     +  promoter       araBAD promoter: araBAD; promoter of the L-arabinose operon of E. coli; the araC regulatory gene is transcribed in the opposite direction (Guzman et al., 1995)
    382..402     +  CDS            capTEV™ (fragment): composite tag for in vivo biotinylation, TEV protease cleavage, and 6xHis tagging
    403..435     +  CDS            T7 tag (gene 10 leader): leader peptide from bacteriophage T7 gene 10 promotes efficient translation in E. coli
    439..462     +  CDS            Xpress™ tag: Xpress™ epitope tag, including an enterokinase recognition and cleavage site
    478..1173    +  CDS            mScarlet-I: bright monomeric red fluorescent protein evolved from a synthetic template (Bindels et al., 2016) matures faster than mScarlet
   1266..1381    +  ncRNA          5S rRNA: Accession: RF00001 - 5S ribosomal RNA
   1385..1471    +  terminator     rrnB T1 terminator: Escherichia coli rrnB; transcription terminator T1 from the E. coli rrnB gene
   1563..1590    +  terminator     rrnB T2 terminator: transcription terminator T2 from the E. coli rrnB gene
   1609..1700    +  promoter       AmpR promoter: bla
   1701..2561    +  CDS            AmpR: β-lactamase; bla; confers resistance to ampicillin, carbenicillin, and related antibiotics
   2732..3320    +  rep_origin     ori: high-copy-number ColE1/pMB1/pBR322/pUC origin of replication
   3506..3646    -  misc_feature   bom: basis of mobility region from pBR322
   3748..3788    -  CDS            rop (fragment): Rop protein, which maintains plasmids at low copy number; rop
   3910..25      -  CDS            araC (across the origin): L-arabinose regulatory protein; araC
>Addgene plasmid #191258 | pBAD-pHScarlet | addgene full sequence | sequence record 374867 | Addgene NGS Result
GGGGATCATTTTGCGCTTCAGCCATACTTTTCATACTCCCGCCATTCAGAGAAGAAACCAATTGTCCATA
TTGCATCAGACATTGCCGTCACTGCGTCTTTTACTGGCTCTTCTCGCTAACCAAACCGGTAACCCCGCTT
ATTAAAAGCATTCTGTAACAAAGCGGGACCAAAGCCATGACAAAAACGCGTAACAAAAGTGTCTATAATC
ACGGCAGAAAAGTCCACATTGATTATTTGCACGGCGTCACACTTTGCTATGCCATAGCATTTTTATCCAT
AAGATTAGCGGATCCTACCTGACGCTTTTTATCGCAACTCTCTACTGTTTCTCCATACCCGTTTTTTGGG
CTAACAGGAGGAATTAACCATGGGGGGTTCTCATCATCATCATCATCATGGTATGGCTAGCATGACTGGT
GGACAGCAAATGGGTCGGGATCTGTACGACGATGACGATAAGGATCCGAGCTCGAGAATGGTGAGCAAGG
GCGAGGCAGTGATCAAGGAGTTCATGCGGTTCAAGGTGCACATGGAGGGCTCCGTGAACGGCCACGAGTT
CGAGATCGAGGGCGAGGGCGAGGGCCGCCCCTACGAGGGTACCCAGACCGCCAAGCTGAAGGTGACCAAG
GGTGGCCCCCTGCCCTTCTCCTGGGACATCCTGTCCCCTCAGTTCATGTACGGCTCCAGGGCCTTCATCA
AGCACCCCGCCGACATCCCCGACTACTATAAGCAGTCCTTCCCCGAGGGCTTCAAGTGGGAGCGCGTGAT
GAACTTCGAGGACGGCGGCGCCGTGACCGTGACCCAGGACACCTCCCTGGAGGACGGCACCCTGATCTAC
AAGGTGAAGCTCCGCGGCACCAACTTCCCTCCTGACGGCCCCGTAATGCAGAAGAAGACAATGGGCATTG
TAGCGGACACCGAGCGGTTGTACCCCGAGGACGGCGTGCTGAAGGGCGACATTAAGTGGGCCCTGCGCCT
GAAGGACGGCGGCCGCTACCTGGCGGACTTCAAGACCACCTACAAGGCCAAGAAGCCCGTGCAGATGCCC
GGCGCCTACAACATCGACCGTAAGTTGGTCATCACCTCCCACAACGAGGACTACACCGTGGTGGAACAGT
ACGAACGCTCCGAGGGCCGCCACTCCACCGGCGGCATGGACGAGCTGTACAAGTAAAAGCTTGGCTGTTT
TGGCGGATGAGAGAAGATTTTCAGCCTGATACAGATTAAATCAGAACGCAGAAGCGGTCTGATAAAACAG
AATTTGCCTGGCGGCAGTAGCGCGGTGGTCCCACCTGACCCCATGCCGAACTCAGAAGTGAAACGCCGTA
GCGCCGATGGTAGTGTGGGGTCTCCCCATGCGAGAGTAGGGAACTGCCAGGCATCAAATAAAACGAAAGG
CTCAGTCGAAAGACTGGGCCTTTCGTTTTATCTGTTGTTTGTCGGTGAACGCTCTCCTGAGTAGGACAAA
TCCGCCGGGAGCGGATTTGAACGTTGCGAAGCAACGGCCCGGAGGGTGGCGGGCAGGACGCCCGCCATAA
ACTGCCAGGCATCAAATTAAGCAGAAGGCCATCCTGACGGATGGCCTTTTTGCGTTTCTACAAACTCTTT
TGTTTATTTTTCTAAATACATTCAAATATGTATCCGCTCATGAGACAATAACCCTGATAAATGCTTCAAT
AATATTGAAAAAGGAAGAGTATGAGTATTCAACATTTCCGTGTCGCCCTTATTCCCTTTTTTGCGGCATT
TTGCCTTCCTGTTTTTGCTCACCCAGAAACGCTGGTGAAAGTAAAAGATGCTGAAGATCAGTTGGGTGCA
CGAGTGGGTTACATCGAACTGGATCTCAACAGCGGTAAGATCCTTGAGAGTTTTCGCCCCGAAGAACGTT
TTCCAATGATGAGCACTTTTAAAGTTCTGCTATGTGGCGCGGTATTATCCCGTGTTGACGCCGGGCAAGA
GCAACTCGGTCGCCGCATACACTATTCTCAGAATGACTTGGTTGAGTACTCACCAGTCACAGAAAAGCAT
CTTACGGATGGCATGACAGTAAGAGAATTATGCAGTGCTGCCATAACCATGAGTGATAACACTGCGGCCA
ACTTACTTCTGACAACGATCGGAGGACCGAAGGAGCTAACCGCTTTTTTGCACAACATGGGGGATCATGT
AACTCGCCTTGATCGTTGGGAACCGGAGCTGAATGAAGCCATACCAAACGACGAGCGTGACACCACGATG
CCTGTAGCAATGGCAACAACGTTGCGCAAACTATTAACTGGCGAACTACTTACTCTAGCTTCCCGGCAAC
AATTAATAGACTGGATGGAGGCGGATAAAGTTGCAGGACCACTTCTGCGCTCGGCCCTTCCGGCTGGCTG
GTTTATTGCTGATAAATCTGGAGCCGGTGAGCGTGGGTCTCGCGGTATCATTGCAGCACTGGGGCCAGAT
GGTAAGCCCTCCCGTATCGTAGTTATCTACACGACGGGGAGTCAGGCAACTATGGATGAACGAAATAGAC
AGATCGCTGAGATAGGTGCCTCACTGATTAAGCATTGGTAACTGTCAGACCAAGTTTACTCATATATACT
TTAGATTGATTTAAAACTTCATTTTTAATTTAAAAGGATCTAGGTGAAGATCCTTTTTGATAATCTCATG
ACCAAAATCCCTTAACGTGAGTTTTCGTTCCACTGAGCGTCAGACCCCGTAGAAAAGATCAAAGGATCTT
CTTGAGATCCTTTTTTTCTGCGCGTAATCTGCTGCTTGCAAACAAAACAACCACCGCTACCAGCGGTGGT
TTGTTTGCCGGATCAAGAGCTACCAACTCTTTTTCCGAAGGTAACTGGCTTCAGCAGAGCGCAGATACCA
AATACTGTCCTTCTAGTGTAGCCGTAGTTAGGCCACCACTTCAAGAACTCTGTAGCACCGCCTACATACC
TCGCTCTGCTAATCCTGTTACCAGTGGCTGCTGCCAGTGGCGATAAGTCGTGTCTTACCGGGTTGGACTC
AAGACGATAGTTACCGGATAAGGCGCAGCGGTCGGGCTGAACGGGGGGTTCGTGCACACAGCCCAGCTTG
GAGCGAACGACCTACACCGAACTGAGATACCTACAGCGTGAGCTATGAGAAAGCGCCACGCTTCCCGAAG
GGAGAAAGGCGGACAGGTATCCGGTAAGCGGCAGGGTCGGAACAGGAGAGCGCACGAGGGAGCTTCCAGG
GGGAAACGCCTGGTATCTTTATAGTCCTGTCGGGTTTCGCCACCTCTGACTTGAGCGTCGATTTTTGTGA
TGCTCGTCAGGGGGGCGGAGCCTATGGAAAAACGCCAGCAACGCGGCCTTTTTACGGTTCCTGGCCTTTT
GCTGGCCTTTTGCTCACATGTTCTTTCCTGCGTTATCCCCTGATTCTGTGGATAACCGTATTACCGCCTT
TGAGTGAGCTGATACCGCTCGCCGCAGCCGAACGACCGAGCGCAGCGAGTCAGTGAGCGAGGAAGCGGAA
GAGCGCCTGATGCGGTATTTTCTCCTTACGCATCTGTGCGGTATTTCACACCGCATATGGTGCACTCTCA
GTACAATCTGCTCTGATGCCGCATAGTTAAGCCAGTATACACTCCGCTATCGCTACGTGACTGGGTCATG
GCTGCGCCCCGACACCCGCCAACACCCGCTGACGCGCCCTGACGGGCTTGTCTGCTCCCGGCATCCGCTT
ACAGACAAGCTGTGACCGTCTCCGGGAGCTGCATGTGTCAGAGGTTTTCACCGTCATCACCGAAACGCGC
GAGGCAGCAGATCAATTCGCGCGCGAAGGCGAAGCGGCATGCATAATGTGCCTGTCAAATGGACGAAGCA
GGGATTCTGCAAACCCTATGCTACTCCGTCAAGCCGTCAATTGTCTGATTCGTTACCAATTATGACAACT
TGACGGCTACATCATTCACTTTTTCTTCACAACCGGCACGGAACTCGCTCGGGCTGGCCCCGGTGCATTT
TTTAAATACCCGCGAGAAATAGAGTTGATCGTCAAAACCAACATTGCGACCGACGGTGGCGATAGGCATC
CGGGTGGTGCTCAAAAGCAGCTTCGCCTGGCTGATACGTTGGTCCTCGCGCCAGCTTAAGACGCTAATCC
CTAACTGCTGGCGGAAAAGATGTGACAGACGCGACGGCGACAAGCAAACATGCTGTGCGACGCTGGCGAT
ATCAAAATTGCTGTCTGCCAGGTGATCGCTGATGTACTGACAAGCCTCGCGTACCCGATTATCCATCGGT
GGATGGAGCGACTCGTTAATCGCTTCCATGCGCCGCAGTAACAATTGCTCAAGCAGATTTATCGCCAGCA
GCTCCGAATAGCGCCCTTCCCCTTGCCCGGCGTTAATGATTTGCCCAAACAGGTCGCTGAAATGCGGCTG
GTGCGCTTCATCCGGGCGAAAGAACCCCGTATTGGCAAATATTGACGGCCAGTTAAGCCATTCATGCCAG
TAGGCGCGCGGACGAAAGTAAACCCACTGGTGATACCATTCGCGAGCCTCCGGATGACGACCGTAGTGAT
GAATCTCTCCTGGCGGGAACAGCAAAATATCACCCGGTCGGCAAACAAATTCTCGTCCCTGATTTTTCAC
CACCCCCTGACCGCGAATGGTGAGATTGAGAATATAACCTTTCATTCCCAGCGGTCGGTCGATAAAAAAA
TCGAGATAACCGTTGGCCTCAATCGGCGTTAAACCCGCCACCAGATGGGCATTAAACGAGTATCCCGGCA
GCA
