>Addgene plasmid #191258 | pBAD-pHScarlet | depositor partial sequence | sequence record 370854 | pHScarlet
ATGGTGAGCAAGGGCGAGGCAGTGATCAAGGAGTTCATGCGGTTCAAGGTGCACATGGAGGGCTCCGTGA
ACGGCCACGAGTTCGAGATCGAGGGCGAGGGCGAGGGCCGCCCNTACGAGGGTACCCAGACCGCCAAGCT
GAAGGTGACCAAGGGTGGCCCCCTGCCCTTCTCCTGGGACATCCTGTCCCCTCAGTTCATGTACGGCTCC
AGGGCCTTCATCAAGCACCCCGCCGACATCCCCGACTACTATAAGCAGTCCTTCCCCGAGGGCTTCAAGT
GGGAGCGCGTGATGAACTTCGAGGACGGCGGCGCCGTGACCGTGACCCAGGACACCTCCCTGGAGGACGG
CACCCTGATCTACAAGGTGAAGCTCCGCGGCACCAACTTCCCTCCTGACGGCCCCGTAATGCAGAAGAAG
ACAATGGGCATTGTAGCGGACACCGAGCGGTTGTACCCCGAGGACGGCGTGCTGAAGGGCGACATTAAGT
GGGCCCTGCGCCTGAAGGACGGCGGCCGCTACCTGGCGGACTTCAAGACCACCTACAAGGCCAAGAAGCC
CGTGCAGATGCCCGGCGCCTACAACATCGACCGTAAGTTGGTCATCACCTCCCACAACGAGGACTACACC
GTGGTGGAACAGTACGAACGCTCCGAGGGCCGCCACTCCACCGGCGGCATGGACGAGCTGTACAAGTAA
